Addgene plasmid #140585: pmCherry-U6-RGS8
Purpose: Expresses a gRNA and mCherry in mammalian cells
Depositing lab: Feng Zhang. Depositing organization: Broad Institute. Publication: Highly Parallel Profiling of Cas9 Variant Specificity. Schmid-Burgk JL, Gao L, Li D, Gardner Z, Strecker J, Lash B, Zhang F. Mol Cell. 2020 Mar 17. pii: S1097-2765(20)30143-X. doi: 10.1016/j.molcel.2020.02.023. PubMed 32187529.
Backbone
  Vector backbone: pmCherry-U6
  Vector type: CRISPR
Growth in bacteria
  Bacterial resistance: Ampicillin, 100 μg/mL
  Growth temperature: 37°C
  Growth strain: DH5alpha
  Copy number: Unknown
Gene/Insert
  Gene/Insert name: gRNA RGS8
  gRNA/shRNA sequence: GACCCTCAGGCCATGAGGAC
  Species: Synthetic
Terms and licenses: Academic/Nonprofit Terms; Industry Terms: Not Available to Industry
How to cite: pmCherry-U6-RGS8 was a gift from Feng Zhang (Addgene plasmid # 140585 ; http://n2t.net/addgene:140585 ; RRID:Addgene_140585)
