[The description below was written by a language model from this plasmid's Addgene catalogue record and pLannotate feature annotations shown in this document.]
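Description:
pmCherry-U6-RGS8 is a mammalian CRISPR guide RNA expression plasmid built on the pmCherry-U6 backbone. It carries a synthetic 20-nt spacer designated RGS8, together with a red fluorescent marker. The 6.5 kb plasmid is propagated in E. coli through a high-copy ColE1/pUC-type origin and selected with ampicillin via the β-lactamase gene and its own promoter. An f1 phage origin and remnants of a lac promoter/operator region are also present, apparently as carry-over from the parental cloning vector.

The payload consists of two independent transcription units. A human U6 RNA polymerase III promoter drives the guide, with the spacer lying in the short gap between the promoter and the Streptococcus pyogenes Cas9 gRNA scaffold. The transcript is therefore a single-guide RNA for SpCas9-type nucleases. No Cas9 coding sequence is annotated, so the nuclease must be supplied from another construct. Downstream, the CMV enhancer and immediate-early promoter drive mCherry, which is followed by a short fragment annotated as part of an HA epitope tag and terminated by the bGH polyadenylation signal. A T7 promoter sits upstream of the mCherry reading frame. A separate SV40 promoter–neo–SV40 poly(A) cassette could allow G418 selection in mammalian cells, although the catalogue entry does not list this as a selection marker. The brief HIV-1 LTR, ble and lacI matches are only fragments and are unlikely to be functional.

The construct is used for transfection of mammalian cells, where mCherry fluorescence marks the cells that received the guide. It was deposited with a study that profiled the specificity of Cas9 variants in parallel.
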