Features (pLannotate 1.2.2; 23 found; start..end, strand, type, name):
      1..105     -  promoter       AmpR promoter: bla
    164..216     -  misc_feature   bom (fragment): basis of mobility region from pBR322
    306..546     +  promoter       U6 promoter: RNA polymerase III promoter for human U6 snRNA
    575..650     +  misc_RNA       gRNA scaffold: guide RNA scaffold for the Streptococcus pyogenes CRISPR/Cas9 system
    731..1110    +  enhancer       CMV enhancer: human cytomegalovirus immediate early enhancer
   1111..1314    +  promoter       CMV promoter: human cytomegalovirus (CMV) immediate early promoter
   1310..1343    +  LTR            5' LTR (truncated) (fragment): truncated 5' long terminal repeat (LTR) from HIV-1
   1359..1377    +  promoter       T7 promoter: promoter for bacteriophage T7 RNA polymerase
   1425..2132    +  CDS            mCherry: mCherry is a basic (constitutively fluorescent) red fluorescent protein published in 2004, derived from Discosoma sp.. It is reported to be a very rapidly-maturing monomer with low acid sensitivity.
   2133..2161    +  CDS            3xHA (fragment): three tandem HA epitope tags
   2239..2463    +  polyA_signal   bGH poly(A) signal: bovine growth hormone polyadenylation signal
   2467..2488    +  promoter       SV40 promoter (fragment): SV40 enhancer and early promoter
   2509..2937    +  rep_origin     f1 ori (sequence partly withheld): f1 bacteriophage origin of replication; arrow indicates direction of (+) strand synthesis
   2951..3280    +  promoter       SV40 promoter: SV40 enhancer and early promoter
   3347..4138    +  CDS            neo: KKA2_KLEPN - Also known as kan, nptII. Experimental evidence at protein level: Swiss-Prot protein existence level 1. Resistance to kanamycin, neomycin, paromomycin, ribostamycin, butirosin and gentamicin B. From Klebsiella pneumoniae.
   4162..4320    +  CDS            ble (fragment): BLE_KLEPN - Experimental evidence at protein level: Swiss-Prot protein existence level 1. Binding protein with a strong affinity to the bleomycin family of antibiotics. Binds to CL990; an antimitotic-antibiotic compound. From Klebsiella pneumoniae.
   4315..4436    +  polyA_signal   SV40 poly(A) signal: SV40 polyadenylation signal
   4509..4525    -  protein_bind   lac operator: The lac repressor binds to the lac operator to inhibit transcription in E. coli. This inhibition can be relieved by adding lactose or isopropyl-β-D-thiogalactopyranoside (IPTG). lac repressor encoded by lacI
   4533..4563    -  promoter       lac promoter: promoter for the E. coli lac operon
   4578..4599    -  protein_bind   CAP binding site: CAP binding activates transcription in the presence of cAMP. E. coli catabolite activator protein
   4612..4704    -  CDS            lacI (fragment): lac repressor; lacI; The lac repressor binds to the lac operator to inhibit transcription in E. coli. This inhibition can be relieved by adding lactose or isopropyl-β-D-thiogalactopyranoside (IPTG).
   4887..5475    -  rep_origin     ori: high-copy-number ColE1/pMB1/pBR322/pUC origin of replication
   5646..6506    -  CDS            AmpR: β-lactamase; bla; confers resistance to ampicillin, carbenicillin, and related antibiotics
>Addgene plasmid #140585 | pmCherry-U6-RGS8 | addgene full sequence | sequence record 296481 | Addgene NGS Result
ACTCTTCCTTTTTCAATATTATTGAAGCATTTATCAGGGTTATTGTCTCATGAGCGGATACATATTTGAA
TGTATTTAGAAAAATAAACAAATAGGGGTTCCGCGCACATTTCCCCGAAAAGTGCCACCTGACGTCGACG
GATCGGGAGATCTCCCGATCCCCTATGGTGCACTCTCAGTACAATCTGCTCTGATGCCGCATAGTTAAGC
CAGTATCTGCTCCCTGCTTGTGTGTTGGAGGTCGCTGAGTAGTGCGCGAGCAAAATTTAAGCTACAACAA
GGCAAGGCTTGACCGACTTAATTAAGAGGGCCTATTTCCCATGATTCCTTCATATTTGCATATACGATAC
AAGGCTGTTAGAGAGATAATTGGAATTAATTTGACTGTAAACACAAAGATATTAGTACAAAATACGTGAC
GTAGAAAGTAATAATTTCTTGGGTAGTTTGCAGTTTTAAAATTATGTTTTAAAATGGACTATCATATGCT
TACCGTAACTTGAAAGTATTTCGATTTCTTGGCTTTATATATCTTGTGGAAAGGACGAAACACCGACCCT
CAGGCCATGAGGACGTTTTAGAGCTAGAAATAGCAAGTTAAAATAAGGCTAGTCCGTTATCAACTTGAAA
AAGTGGCACCGAGTCGGTGCTTTTTTCAATTGCATGAAGAATCTGCTTAGGGTTAGGCGTTTTGCGCTGC
TTCGCGATGTACGGGCCAGATATACGCGTTGACATTGATTATTGACTAGTTATTAATAGTAATCAATTAC
GGGGTCATTAGTTCATAGCCCATATATGGAGTTCCGCGTTACATAACTTACGGTAAATGGCCCGCCTGGC
TGACCGCCCAACGACCCCCGCCCATTGACGTCAATAATGACGTATGTTCCCATAGTAACGCCAATAGGGA
CTTTCCATTGACGTCAATGGGTGGAGTATTTACGGTAAACTGCCCACTTGGCAGTACATCAAGTGTATCA
TATGCCAAGTACGCCCCCTATTGACGTCAATGACGGTAAATGGCCCGCCTGGCATTATGCCCAGTACATG
ACCTTATGGGACTTTCCTACTTGGCAGTACATCTACGTATTAGTCATCGCTATTACCATGGTGATGCGGT
TTTGGCAGTACATCAATGGGCGTGGATAGCGGTTTGACTCACGGGGATTTCCAAGTCTCCACCCCATTGA
CGTCAATGGGAGTTTGTTTTGGCACCAAAATCAACGGGACTTTCCAAAATGTCGTAACAACTCCGCCCCA
TTGACGCAAATGGGCGGTAGGCGTGTACGGTGGGAGGTCTATATAAGCAGAGCTCTCTGGCTAACTAGAG
AACCCACTGCTTACTGGCTTATCGAAATTAATACGACTCACTATAGGGAGACCCAAGCTGGCTAGCGTTT
AAACTTAAGCTTGCCGGTGCCACCATGGTGAGCAAGGGCGAGGAGGATAACATGGCCATCATCAAGGAGT
TCATGCGCTTCAAGGTGCACATGGAGGGCTCCGTGAACGGCCACGAGTTCGAGATCGAGGGCGAGGGCGA
GGGCCGCCCCTACGAGGGCACCCAGACCGCCAAGCTGAAGGTGACCAAGGGTGGCCCCCTGCCCTTCGCC
TGGGACATCCTGTCCCCTCAGTTCATGTACGGCTCCAAGGCCTACGTGAAGCACCCCGCCGACATCCCCG
ACTACTTGAAGCTGTCCTTCCCCGAGGGCTTCAAGTGGGAGCGCGTGATGAACTTCGAGGACGGCGGCGT
GGTGACCGTGACCCAGGACTCCTCCCTGCAGGACGGCGAGTTCATCTACAAGGTGAAGCTGCGCGGCACC
AACTTCCCCTCCGACGGCCCCGTAATGCAGAAGAAGACCATGGGCTGGGAGGCCTCCTCCGAGCGGATGT
ACCCCGAGGACGGCGCCCTGAAGGGCGAGATCAAGCAGAGGCTGAAGCTGAAGGACGGCGGCCACTACGA
CGCTGAGGTCAAGACCACCTACAAGGCCAAGAAGCCCGTGCAGCTGCCCGGCGCCTACAACGTCAACATC
AAGTTGGACATCACCTCCCACAACGAGGACTACACCATCGTGGAACAGTACGAACGCGCCGAGGGCCGCC
ACTCCACCGGCGGCATGGACGAGCTGTACAAGTACCCATACGATGTTCCAGATTACGCTTAAGAATTCTG
CAGATATCCAGCACAGTGGCGGCCGCTCGAGTCTAGAGGGCCCGTTTAAACCCGCTGATCAGCCTCGACT
GTGCCTTCTAGTTGCCAGCCATCTGTTGTTTGCCCCTCCCCCGTGCCTTCCTTGACCCTGGAAGGTGCCA
CTCCCACTGTCCTTTCCTAATAAAATGAGGAAATTGCATCGCATTGTCTGAGTAGGTGTCATTCTATTCT
GGGGGGTGGGGTGGGGCAGGACAGCAAGGGGGAGGATTGGGAAGACAATAGCAGGCATGCTGGGGATGCG
GTGGGCTCTATGGCTTCTGAGGCGGAAAGAACCAGCTGGGGCTCTAGGGGGTATCCCC
[124 nt withheld, positions 2509-2632]
C
[91 nt withheld, positions 2634-2724]
A
[49 nt withheld, positions 2726-2774]
CCTTTGACGTTGGAGTCCACGTTCTTT
[37 nt withheld, positions 2802-2838]
ACCCTATCTCGGTCTATTCTTTTGATTTATAAGGGATTTTGCCGATTTCGGCCTATTGGTTAAAAAATGA
GCTGATTTAACAAAAATTTAACGCGAATTAATTCTGTGGAATGTGTGTCAGTTAGGGTGTGGAAAGTCCC
CAGGCTCCCCAGCAGGCAGAAGTATGCAAAGCATGCATCTCAATTAGTCAGCAACCAGGTGTGGAAAGTC
CCCAGGCTCCCCAGCAGGCAGAAGTATGCAAAGCATGCATCTCAATTAGTCAGCAACCATAGTCCCGCCC
CTAACTCCGCCCATCCCGCCCCTAACTCCGCCCAGTTCCGCCCATTCTCCGCCCCATGGCTGACTAATTT
TTTTTATTTATGCAGAGGCCGAGGCCGCCTCTGCCTCTGAGCTATTCCAGAAGTAGTGAGGAGGCTTTTT
TGGAGGCCTAGGCTTTTGCAAAAAGCTCCCGGGAGCTTGTATATCCATTTTCGGATCTGATCAAGAGACA
GGATGAGGATCGTTTCGCATGATTGAACAAGATGGATTGCACGCAGGTTCTCCGGCCGCTTGGGTGGAGA
GGCTATTCGGCTATGACTGGGCACAACAGACAATCGGCTGCTCTGATGCCGCCGTGTTCCGGCTGTCAGC
GCAGGGGCGCCCGGTTCTTTTTGTCAAGACCGACCTGTCCGGTGCCCTGAATGAACTGCAGGACGAGGCA
GCGCGGCTATCGTGGCTGGCCACGACGGGCGTTCCTTGCGCAGCTGTGCTCGACGTTGTCACTGAAGCGG
GAAGGGACTGGCTGCTATTGGGCGAAGTGCCGGGGCAGGATCTCCTGTCATCTCACCTTGCTCCTGCCGA
GAAAGTATCCATCATGGCTGATGCAATGCGGCGGCTGCATACGCTTGATCCGGCTACCTGCCCATTCGAC
CACCAAGCGAAACATCGCATCGAGCGAGCACGTACTCGGATGGAAGCCGGTCTTGTCGATCAGGATGATC
TGGACGAAGAGCATCAGGGGCTCGCGCCAGCCGAACTGTTCGCCAGGCTCAAGGCGCGCATGCCCGACGG
CGAGGATCTCGTCGTGACCCATGGCGATGCCTGCTTGCCGAATATCATGGTGGAAAATGGCCGCTTTTCT
GGATTCATCGACTGTGGCCGGCTGGGTGTGGCGGACCGCTATCAGGACATAGCGTTGGCTACCCGTGATA
TTGCTGAAGAGCTTGGCGGCGAATGGGCTGACCGCTTCCTCGTGCTTTACGGTATCGCCGCTCCCGATTC
GCAGCGCATCGCCTTCTATCGCCTTCTTGACGAGTTCTTCTGAGCGGGACTCTGGGGTTCGAAATGACCG
ACCAAGCGACGCCCAACCTGCCATCACGAGATTTCGATTCCACCGCCGCCTTCTATGAAAGGTTGGGCTT
CGGAATCGTTTTCCGGGACGCCGGCTGGATGATCCTCCAGCGCGGGGATCTCATGCTGGAGTTCTTCGCC
CACCCCAACTTGTTTATTGCAGCTTATAATGGTTACAAATAAAGCAATAGCATCACAAATTTCACAAATA
AAGCATTTTTTTCACTGCATTCTAGTTGTGGTTTGTCCAAACTCATCAATGTATCTTATCATGTCTGTAT
ACCGTCGACCTCTAGCTAGAGCTTGGCGTAATCATGGTCATAGCTGTTTCCTGTGTGAAATTGTTATCCG
CTCACAATTCCACACAACATACGAGCCGGAAGCATAAAGTGTAAAGCCTGGGGTGCCTAATGAGTGAGCT
AACTCACATTAATTGCGTTGCGCTCACTGCCCGCTTTCCAGTCGGGAAACCTGTCGTGCCAGCTGCATTA
ATGAATCGGCCAACGCGCGGGGAGAGGCGGTTTGCGTATTGGGCGCTCTTCCGCTTCCTCGCTCACTGAC
TCGCTGCGCTCGGTCGTTCGGCTGCGGCGAGCGGTATCAGCTCACTCAAAGGCGGTAATACGGTTATCCA
CAGAATCAGGGGATAACGCAGGAAAGAACATGTGAGCAAAAGGCCAGCAAAAGGCCAGGAACCGTAAAAA
GGCCGCGTTGCTGGCGTTTTTCCATAGGCTCCGCCCCCCTGACGAGCATCACAAAAATCGACGCTCAAGT
CAGAGGTGGCGAAACCCGACAGGACTATAAAGATACCAGGCGTTTCCCCCTGGAAGCTCCCTCGTGCGCT
CTCCTGTTCCGACCCTGCCGCTTACCGGATACCTGTCCGCCTTTCTCCCTTCGGGAAGCGTGGCGCTTTC
TCATAGCTCACGCTGTAGGTATCTCAGTTCGGTGTAGGTCGTTCGCTCCAAGCTGGGCTGTGTGCACGAA
CCCCCCGTTCAGCCCGACCGCTGCGCCTTATCCGGTAACTATCGTCTTGAGTCCAACCCGGTAAGACACG
ACTTATCGCCACTGGCAGCAGCCACTGGTAACAGGATTAGCAGAGCGAGGTATGTAGGCGGTGCTACAGA
GTTCTTGAAGTGGTGGCCTAACTACGGCTACACTAGAAGAACAGTATTTGGTATCTGCGCTCTGCTGAAG
CCAGTTACCTTCGGAAAAAGAGTTGGTAGCTCTTGATCCGGCAAACAAACCACCGCTGGTAGCGGTGGTT
TTTTTGTTTGCAAGCAGCAGATTACGCGCAGAAAAAAAGGATCTCAAGAAGATCCTTTGATCTTTTCTAC
GGGGTCTGACGCTCAGTGGAACGAAAACTCACGTTAAGGGATTTTGGTCATGAGATTATCAAAAAGGATC
TTCACCTAGATCCTTTTAAATTAAAAATGAAGTTTTAAATCAATCTAAAGTATATATGAGTAAACTTGGT
CTGACAGTTACCAATGCTTAATCAGTGAGGCACCTATCTCAGCGATCTGTCTATTTCGTTCATCCATAGT
TGCCTGACTCCCCGTCGTGTAGATAACTACGATACGGGAGGGCTTACCATCTGGCCCCAGTGCTGCAATG
ATACCGCGAGACCCACGCTCACCGGCTCCAGATTTATCAGCAATAAACCAGCCAGCCGGAAGGGCCGAGC
GCAGAAGTGGTCCTGCAACTTTATCCGCCTCCATCCAGTCTATTAATTGTTGCCGGGAAGCTAGAGTAAG
TAGTTCGCCAGTTAATAGTTTGCGCAACGTTGTTGCCATTGCTACAGGCATCGTGGTGTCACGCTCGTCG
TTTGGTATGGCTTCATTCAGCTCCGGTTCCCAACGATCAAGGCGAGTTACATGATCCCCCATGTTGTGCA
AAAAAGCGGTTAGCTCCTTCGGTCCTCCGATCGTTGTCAGAAGTAAGTTGGCCGCAGTGTTATCACTCAT
GGTTATGGCAGCACTGCATAATTCTCTTACTGTCATGCCATCCGTAAGATGCTTTTCTGTGACTGGTGAG
TACTCAACCAAGTCATTCTGAGAATAGTGTATGCGGCGACCGAGTTGCTCTTGCCCGGCGTCAATACGGG
ATAATACCGCGCCACATAGCAGAACTTTAAAAGTGCTCATCATTGGAAAACGTTCTTCGGGGCGAAAACT
CTCAAGGATCTTACCGCTGTTGAGATCCAGTTCGATGTAACCCACTCGTGCACCCAACTGATCTTCAGCA
TCTTTTACTTTCACCAGCGTTTCTGGGTGAGCAAAAACAGGAAGGCAAAATGCCGCAAAAAAGGGAATAA
GGGCGACACGGAAATGTTGAATACTCAT
